Addgene plasmid #98221: pAAV hSyn-Flex RG-cerulean
Purpose: Cre dependent Cerulean-E2A-SADB19 rabies glycoprotein expression, under hSyn promoter, for producing AAV virus
Depositing lab: Troy Margrie. Depositing organization: University College London.
Backbone
  Vector backbone: pAAV Ef1a flex C-RG
  Backbone size w/o insert (bp): 4223
  Total vector size (bp): 6590
  Vector type: AAV
Growth in bacteria
  Bacterial resistance: Ampicillin, 100 μg/mL
  Growth temperature: 37°C
  Growth strain: NEB Stable
  Copy number: High Copy
Gene/Insert
  Gene/Insert name: Cerulean-E2A-RG (alt name: rabies virus glycoprotein)
  Species: rabies virus
  Insert size (bp): 2367
  Promoter: human Synapsin
  Tag / fusion protein: cerulean (N terminal on insert)
  Cloning method: Ligation Independent Cloning
  Sequencing primers: 5′ gaccatctgcgctgcggcg; 3′ CAAGGCTGGTGGGCACTGG
Resource information
  A portion of this plasmid was derived from a plasmid made by: I used the Addgene plasmid 26197 to originally amplify the RG portion of the insert
Terms and licenses: Academic/Nonprofit Terms; Industry Terms: Not Available to Industry
How to cite: pAAV hSyn-Flex RG-cerulean was a gift from Troy Margrie (Addgene plasmid # 98221 ; http://n2t.net/addgene:98221 ; RRID:Addgene_98221)
