[The description below was written by a language model from this plasmid's Addgene catalogue record, the feature table of its GenBank file and pLannotate feature annotations shown in this document.]
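Description:
pAAV hSyn-Flex RG-cerulean is an AAV transfer plasmid of about 6.6 kb, built on a pAAV Ef1a flex C-RG backbone, for producing recombinant AAV that expresses the rabies virus glycoprotein in a Cre-dependent, neuron-restricted manner. It is propagated in E. coli through a high-copy ColE1/pUC-type origin and selected with ampicillin via the β-lactamase gene. An f1 (M13) phage origin is also present. The expression cassette lies between AAV2 inverted terminal repeats, which direct replication and packaging of the intervening DNA into AAV capsids. Sequence annotation finds one complete ITR downstream of the cassette but only short ITR fragments upstream of the promoter. The depositor's map and the sequencing-based annotation differ slightly in length and use different coordinate origins, but they agree on the parts and their order.

The payload is a roughly 2.4 kb Cerulean-E2A-RG open reading frame. The cyan fluorescent protein Cerulean sits at the N-terminal end, followed by an E2A self-cleaving peptide and the SAD B19 strain rabies glycoprotein, so the reporter and the glycoprotein are produced as separate polypeptides from one transcript. This coding unit is placed in reverse orientation relative to the human synapsin I promoter and is flanked by pairs of loxP and lox2272 sites in a FLEX arrangement. Cre recombinase inverts the cassette and then excises sites to lock it in the sense orientation, allowing transcription that terminates at the human growth hormone polyadenylation signal. The record states its purpose only as Cre-dependent glycoprotein expression for AAV production. Constructs of this type are generally used to supply the glycoprotein in trans to genetically defined neurons, with Cerulean marking the expressing cells, in tracing experiments based on glycoprotein-deleted rabies virus.
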