LOCUS       pAAVsynFlexRGC-W.xdna 6638 bp DNA circular 24/07/2017
DEFINITION
ACCESSION
VERSION
SOURCE
  ORGANISM
COMMENT     Serial Cloner Genbank Format
COMMENT     SerialCloner_Type=DNA
COMMENT     SerialCloner_Comments=Ligation of : pAAV-Syn-flex RGC-W.xdna [6249
            nt] : (NsiI[36 53] / EcoRI[3315]) to pAAV-MCS.xdna [381 nt] :
            (EcoRI[1326] / NsiI[1711])
COMMENT     SerialCloner_Ends=0,0,,0,
FEATURES             Location/Qualifiers
     misc_feature    643..676
                     /label=lox2272f
                     /SerialCloner_Color=&h736CAD
                     /SerialCloner_Show=True
                     /SerialCloner_Protect=True
                     /SerialCloner_Arrow=True
     misc_feature    739..772
                     /label=loxpf
                     /SerialCloner_Color=&h860EEE
                     /SerialCloner_Show=True
                     /SerialCloner_Protect=True
                     /SerialCloner_Arrow=True
     misc_feature    complement(2440..3151)
                     /label=cerulean
                     /SerialCloner_Color=&h4096DC
                     /SerialCloner_Show=True
                     /SerialCloner_Protect=True
                     /SerialCloner_Arrow=True
                     /SerialCloner_Desc=note="opposite strand
                     translation"translation="VSKGEELFTGVVPILVELDGDVNGHKFSVSGEGEGDATYGKLTLKFICTTGKLPVPWPTLVTTLTWGVQCFARYPDHMKQHDFFKSAMPEGYVQERTIFFKDDGNYKTRAEVKFEGDTLVNRIELKGIDFKEDGNILGHKLEYNAISDNVYITADKQKNGIKANFKIRHNIEDGSVQLADHYQQNTPIGDGPVLLPDNHYLSTQSKL
                     \
     misc_feature    complement(2363..2439)
                     /label=E2A
                     /SerialCloner_Color=&hEB4E18
                     /SerialCloner_Show=True
                     /SerialCloner_Protect=True
                     /SerialCloner_Arrow=True
                     /SerialCloner_Desc=note="opposite strand
                     translation"translation="RLAVVVNVLTTLC*" \
     misc_feature    complement(785..2362)
                     /label=RG
                     /SerialCloner_Color=&hE735D7
                     /SerialCloner_Show=True
                     /SerialCloner_Protect=True
                     /SerialCloner_Arrow=True
                     /SerialCloner_Desc=note="opposite strand
                     translation"translation="SGVPQALLFVPLLVFPLCFGKFPIYTIPDKLGPWSPIDIHHLSCPNNLVVEDEGCTNLSGFSYMELKVGYILAIKVNGFTCTGVVTEAETYTNFVGYVTTTFKRKHFRPTPDACRAAYNWKMAGDPRYEESLHNPYPDYRWLRTVKTTKESLVIISPSVADLDPYDRSLHSRVFPSGKCSGVAVSSTYCSTNHDYTIWMPENPRLGM
                     \
     rep_origin      5968..6596
                     /label=ColE1 origin
                     /SerialCloner_Color=&h4682B4
                     /SerialCloner_Show=True
                     /SerialCloner_Protect=False
                     /SerialCloner_Arrow=True
     rep_origin      complement(4122..4562)
                     /label=F1 ori
                     /SerialCloner_Color=&h4682B4
                     /SerialCloner_Show=True
                     /SerialCloner_Protect=False
                     /SerialCloner_Arrow=True
     rep_origin      4117..4572
                     /label=M13 origin
                     /SerialCloner_Color=&h4682B4
                     /SerialCloner_Show=True
                     /SerialCloner_Protect=False
                     /SerialCloner_Arrow=True
     CDS             5157..5816
                     /label=AmpR
                     /SerialCloner_Color=&h8FBC8F
                     /SerialCloner_Show=True
                     /SerialCloner_Protect=False
                     /SerialCloner_Arrow=True
     polyA_signal    3385..3865
                     /label=hGH polyA signal
                     /SerialCloner_Color=&hFFC0CB
                     /SerialCloner_Show=True
                     /SerialCloner_Protect=False
                     /SerialCloner_Arrow=True
     misc_recomb     3264..3297
                     /label=Lox2272r
                     /SerialCloner_Color=&h4682B4
                     /SerialCloner_Show=True
                     /SerialCloner_Protect=True
                     /SerialCloner_Arrow=True
     misc_feature    162..635
                     /label=hSyn
                     /SerialCloner_Color=&hC07510
                     /SerialCloner_Show=True
                     /SerialCloner_Protect=True
                     /SerialCloner_Arrow=True
                     /SerialCloner_Desc=note="Fragment extracted from
                     pAAV-hSYN-Flex-GTB.xdna [635 nt] : (PciI[7749] / NcoI[634])
                     \
     misc_feature    3160..3193
                     /label=loxpr
                     /SerialCloner_Color=&h6064C0
                     /SerialCloner_Show=True
                     /SerialCloner_Protect=True
                     /SerialCloner_Arrow=True 3320..3700
                     /label=insert from pAAV-MCS.xdna
                     /SerialCloner_Color=&h84A4C0
                     /SerialCloner_Show=True
                     /SerialCloner_Protect=True
                     /SerialCloner_Arrow=True
                     /SerialCloner_Desc=note="Fragment extracted from
                     pAAV-MCS.xdna [381 nt] : (EcoRI[1326] / NsiI[1711]) \
     misc_feature    3902..4042
                     /label=itr
                     /SerialCloner_Color=&h153CC0
                     /SerialCloner_Show=True
                     /SerialCloner_Protect=True
                     /SerialCloner_Arrow=True
ORIGIN
        1 TCCTGCAGGC AGCTGCGCGC TCGCTCGCTC ACTGAGGCCG CCCGGGCAAA GCCCGGGCGT
       61 CGGGCGACCT TTGGTCGCCC GGCCTCAGTG AGCGAGCGAG CGCGCAGAGA GGGAGTGGCC
      121 AACTCCATCA CTAGGGGTTC CTGCGGCCGC ACGCGGGCCC Tgcgtatgag tgcaagtggg
      181 ttttaggacc aggatgaggc ggggtggggg tgcctacctg acgaccgacc ccgacccact
      241 ggacaagcac ccaaccccca ttccccaaat tgcgcatccc ctatcagaga gggggagggg
      301 aaacaggatg cggcgaggcg cgtgcgcact gccagcttca gcaccgcgga cagtgccttc
      361 gcccccgcct ggcggcgcgc gccaccgccg cctcagcact gaaggcgcgc tgacgtcact
      421 cgccggtccc ccgcaaactc cccttcccgg ccaccttggt cgcgtccgcg ccgccgccgg
      481 cccagccgga ccgcaccacg cgaggcgcga gatagggggg cacgggcgcg accatctgcg
      541 ctgcggcgcc ggcgactcag cgctgcctca gtctgcggtg ggcagcggag gagtcgtgtc
      601 gtgcctgaga gcgcagtcga gaaaccggtC GCCACcatgG CCATAACTTC GTATAAAGTA
      661 TCCTATACGA AGTTATATCA AAATAGGAAG ACCAATGCTT CACCATCGAC CCGAATTGCC
      721 AAGCATCACC ATCGACCCAT AACTTCGTAT AATGTATGCT ATACGAAGTT ATACTTCAAC
      781 TAGTTCACAG TCTGGTCTCG CCGCCGCTCT TGTGGCTCTC CCAGCTGCTG ATGATCTTGC
      841 CGCTCTGGGG GGTCACGCTC ACCTCTCTGC CGGTGCCTCT CAGGTTGTGC TGGGTGGGCT
      901 CGCTTCTGTT CACTCTTCTG CAGCAGGTCA TCAGGAAGAT GATCAGCATC AGGGCGGTCA
      961 GGGCGCCGGC GCTCAGCAGC ACGTACTTGC CCCAGTTGGG CAGGCCCAGG TCCACGCCGC
     1021 TCACCTGGTT GTGCACGTCG GGCAGGTGCA CCTCCACGAA GTCCTCGGCC TCGTCGCCGT
     1081 CCTTGAACAC GGTGCTGGGG TCGGCCAGGG GGTGCACCAG GGGGATCACG CTGCTCTCCA
     1141 GCAGCTCCAT GTGCTGCTGC AGCAGGCTGC TCTGCATCTC GGGGATCAGC ACGTTGCCGT
     1201 CGGGGCCCAG GATGATGCCG TTGAAGAACA CGCCGTTCAC GTGGGGGTGG CATCTGCCGC
     1261 CCACTCTCAG GCAGCCCTTG CTGGGCAGGA TCTCGTTCCA GGTTCTCACG CTCTTGTAGT
     1321 GGGCGTCGGC CTCCATCAGG GTCTTGTTGA AGATGGTGTA GGCCTTGCCG AAGCCGGGCA
     1381 CCAGCTTTCT CAGGTGGCTC AGTCTTCTGA AGCTCACGCT CTTGGTGGTC ATGATGCTCT
     1441 CCAGGGCGTC CAGGCACTCC TCTCTCTTTC TCACCAGCTC CTCCACCACC AGGTGCTCGA
     1501 TCTCGTCGCT TCTGAAGTCG TGCAGGTTCA CCAGCTTGTC GGGGGGGCAC CACTTGGTCT
     1561 CGTTGCTGGT CTGCATGCTC ACCCAGGTGC CGTCCATCAG TCTCAGGCCC AGCACGCCGC
     1621 ACAGCTTCAG CTTGCAGGCG CCCTTCAGGC TCTTGTACAG GCCTCTCTCG TCCACGAAGC
     1681 CGCAGGTCTC GCTGCCCTTG CTGGCTCTCT TGCCTCTGCT GTTGGTGAAG ATGTCGCAGC
     1741 TCATGCCCAG TCTGGGGTTC TCGGGCATCC AGATGGTGTA GTCGTGGTTG GTGCTGCAGT
     1801 AGGTGCTGCT CACGGCCACG CCGCTGCACT TGCCGCTGGG GAACACTCTG CTGTGCAGGC
     1861 TTCTGTCGTA GGGGTCCAGG TCGGCCACGC TGGGGCTGAT GATCACCAGG CTCTCCTTGG
     1921 TGGTCTTCAC GGTTCTCAGC CATCTGTAGT CGGGGTAGGG GTTGTGCAGG CTCTCCTCGT
     1981 ATCTGGGGTC GCCGGCCATC TTCCAGTTGT AGGCGGCTCT GCAGGCGTCG GGGGTGGGTC
     2041 TGAAGTGCTT TCTCTTGAAG GTGGTGGTCA CGTAGCCCAC GAAGTTGGTG TAGGTCTCGG
     2101 CCTCGGTCAC CACGCCGGTG CAGGTGAAGC CGTTCACCTT GATGGCCAGG ATGTAGCCCA
     2161 CCTTCAGCTC CATGTAGCTG AAGCCGCTCA GGTTGGTGCA GCCCTCGTCC TCCACCACCA
     2221 GGTTGTTGGG GCAGCTCAGG TGGTGGATGT CGATGGGGCT CCAGGGGCCC AGCTTGTCGG
     2281 GGATGGTGTA GATGGGGAAC TTGCCGAAGC ACAGGGGGAA CACCAGCAGG GGCACGAACA
     2341 GCAGGGCCTG GGGCACTCCG GAAGGACCGG GGTTACTTTC AACATCGCCA GCGAGTTTCA
     2401 ACAAAGCGTA GTTAGTACAT TGACCACTAC CGCTAGCctt gtacagctcg tccatgccga
     2461 gagtgatccc ggcggcggtc acgaactcca gcaggaccat gtgatcgcgc ttctcgttgg
     2521 ggtctttgct cagcttggac tgggtgctca ggtagtggtt gtcgggcagc agcacggggc
     2581 cgtcgccgat gggggtgttc tgctggtagt ggtcggcgag ctgcacgctg ccgtcctcga
     2641 tgttgtggcg gatcttgaag ttggccttga tgccgttctt ctgcttgtcg gcggtgatat
     2701 agacgttgtc gctgatggcg ttgtactcca gcttgtgccc caggatgttg ccgtcctcct
     2761 tgaagtcgat gcccttcagc tcgatgcggt tcaccagggt gtcgccctcg aacttcacct
     2821 cggcgcgggt cttgtagttg ccgtcgtcct tgaagaagat ggtgcgctcc tggacgtagc
     2881 cttcgggcat ggcggacttg aagaagtcgt gctgcttcat gtggtcgggg tagcgggcga
     2941 agcactgcac gccccaggtc agggtggtca cgagggtggg ccagggcacg ggcagcttgc
     3001 cggtggtgca gatgaacttc agggtcagct tgccgtaggt ggcatcgccc tcgccctcgc
     3061 cggacacgct gaacttgtgg ccgtttacgt cgccgtccag ctcgaccagg atgggCACCA
     3121 CCCCGGTGAA CAGCTCCTCG CCCTTGCTCA CCTCGACGCA TAACTTCGTA TAGGATACTT
     3181 TATACGAAGT TATCTTTGGG ATTCTTCCTA TTTTGATCCA AGCATCACCA TCGACCCTCT
     3241 AGTCCAGATC TCACCATCGA CCCATAACTT CGTATAGCAT ACATTATACG AAGTTATGTC
     3301 CCTCGAAGAG GTTCGaattC CCCGGGGATC CTCTAGAGTC GACCTGCAGA AGCTTGCCTC
     3361 GAGCAGCGCT GCTCGAGAGA TCTACGGGTG GCATCCCTGT GACCCCTCCC CAGTGCCTCT
     3421 CCTGGCCCTG GAAGTTGCCA CTCCAGTGCC CACCAGCCTT GTCCTAATAA AATTAAGTTG
     3481 CATCATTTTG TCTGACTAGG TGTCCTTCTA TAATATTATG GGGTGGAGGG GGGTGGTATG
     3541 GAGCAAGGGG CAAGTTGGGA AGACAACCTG TAGGGCCTGC GGGGTCTATT GGGAACCAAG
     3601 CTGGAGTGCA GTGGCACAAT CTTGGCTCAC TGCAATCTCC GCCTCCTGGG TTCAAGCGAT
     3661 TCTCCTGCCT CAGCCTCCCG AGTTGTTGGG ATTCCAGGCA tgcaTGACCA GGCTCAGCTA
     3721 ATTTTTGTTT TTTTGGTAGA GACGGGGTTT CACCATATTG GCCAGGCTGG TCTCCAACTC
     3781 CTAATCTCAG GTGATCTACC CACCTTGGCC TCCCAAATTG CTGGGATTAC AGGCGTGAAC
     3841 CACTGCTCCC TTCCCTGTCC TTCTGATTTT GTAGGTAACC ACGTGCGGAC CGAGCGGCCG
     3901 CAGGAACCCC TAGTGATGGA GTTGGCCACT CCCTCTCTGC GCGCTCGCTC GCTCACTGAG
     3961 GCCGGGCGAC CAAAGGTCGC CCGACGCCCG GGCTTTGCCC GGGCGGCCTC AGTGAGCGAG
     4021 CGAGCGCGCA GCTGCCTGCA GGGGCGCCTG ATGCGGTATT TTCTCCTTAC GCATCTGTGC
     4081 GGTATTTCAC ACCGCATANN NNNNNNNNNN NNNNNNNNNN NNNNNNNNNN NNNNNNNNNN
     4141 NNNNNNNNNN NNNNNNNNNN NNNNNNNNNN NNNNNNNNNN NNNNNNNNNN NNNNNNNNNN
     4201 NNNNNNNNNN NNNNNNNNNN NNNNNNNNNN NNNNNNNNNN CNNNNNNNNN NNNNNNNNNN
     4261 NNNNNNNNNN NNNNNNNNNN NNNNNNNNNN NNNNNNNNNN NNNNNNNNNN NNNNNNNNNN
     4321 NNNNNNNNNN NNNNNNNNNN NNNNNNNNNN NNNNNNNNNN NNNNNNNNNN NNNNNNNNNN
     4381 NNCCTTTGAC GTTGGAGTCC ACGTTCTTTA ATAGTGGACT CTTGTTCCAA ACTGGAACAA
     4441 CACTCAACCC TATCTCGGGC TATTCTTTTG ATTTATAAGG GATTTTGCCG ATTTCGGCCT
     4501 ATTGGTTAAA AAATGAGCTG ATTTAACAAA AATTTAACGC GAATTTTAAC AAAATATTAA
     4561 CGTTTACAAT TTTATGGTGC ACTCTCAGTA CAATCTGCTC TGATGCCGCA TAGTTAAGCC
     4621 AGCCCCGACA CCCGCCAACA CCCGCTGACG CGCCCTGACG GGCTTGTCTG CTCCCGGCAT
     4681 CCGCTTACAG ACAAGCTGTG ACCGTCTCCG GGAGCTGCAT GTGTCAGAGG TTTTCACCGT
     4741 CATCACCGAA ACGCGCGAGA CGAAAGGGCC TCGTGATACG CCTATTTTTA TAGGTTAATG
     4801 TCATGATAAT AATGGTTTCT TAGACGTCAG GTGGCACTTT TCGGGGAAAT GTGCGCGGAA
     4861 CCCCTATTTG TTTATTTTTC TAAATACATT CAAATATGTA TCCGCTCATG AGACAATAAC
     4921 CCTGATAAAT GCTTCAATAA TATTGAAAAA GGAAGAGTAT GAGTATTCAA CATTTCCGTG
     4981 TCGCCCTTAT TCCCTTTTTT GCGGCATTTT GCCTTCCTGT TTTTGCTCAC CCAGAAACGC
     5041 TGGTGAAAGT AAAAGATGCT GAAGATCAGT TGGGTGCACG AGTGGGTTAC ATCGAACTGG
     5101 ATCTCAACAG CGGTAAGATC CTTGAGAGTT TTCGCCCCGA AGAACGTTTT CCAATGATGA
     5161 GCACTTTTAA AGTTCTGCTA TGTGGCGCGG TATTATCCCG TATTGACGCC GGGCAAGAGC
     5221 AACTCGGTCG CCGCATACAC TATTCTCAGA ATGACTTGGT TGAGTACTCA CCAGTCACAG
     5281 AAAAGCATCT TACGGATGGC ATGACAGTAA GAGAATTATG CAGTGCTGCC ATAACCATGA
     5341 GTGATAACAC TGCGGCCAAC TTACTTCTGA CAACGATCGG AGGACCGAAG GAGCTAACCG
     5401 CTTTTTTGCA CAACATGGGG GATCATGTAA CTCGCCTTGA TCGTTGGGAA CCGGAGCTGA
     5461 ATGAAGCCAT ACCAAACGAC GAGCGTGACA CCACGATGCC TGTAGCAATG GCAACAACGT
     5521 TGCGCAAACT ATTAACTGGC GAACTACTTA CTCTAGCTTC CCGGCAACAA TTAATAGACT
     5581 GGATGGAGGC GGATAAAGTT GCAGGACCAC TTCTGCGCTC GGCCCTTCCG GCTGGCTGGT
     5641 TTATTGCTGA TAAATCTGGA GCCGGTGAGC GTGGGTCTCG CGGTATCATT GCAGCACTGG
     5701 GGCCAGATGG TAAGCCCTCC CGTATCGTAG TTATCTACAC GACGGGGAGT CAGGCAACTA
     5761 TGGATGAACG AAATAGACAG ATCGCTGAGA TAGGTGCCTC ACTGATTAAG CATTGGTAAC
     5821 TGTCAGACCA AGTTTACTCA TATATACTTT AGATTGATTT AAAACTTCAT TTTTAATTTA
     5881 AAAGGATCTA GGTGAAGATC CTTTTTGATA ATCTCATGAC CAAAATCCCT TAACGTGAGT
     5941 TTTCGTTCCA CTGAGCGTCA GACCCCGTAG AAAAGATCAA AGGATCTTCT TGAGATCCTT
     6001 TTTTTCTGCG CGTAATCTGC TGCTTGCAAA CAAAAAAACC ACCGCTACCA GCGGTGGTTT
     6061 GTTTGCCGGA TCAAGAGCTA CCAACTCTTT TTCCGAAGGT AACTGGCTTC AGCAGAGCGC
     6121 AGATACCAAA TACTGTCCTT CTAGTGTAGC CGTAGTTAGG CCACCACTTC AAGAACTCTG
     6181 TAGCACCGCC TACATACCTC GCTCTGCTAA TCCTGTTACC AGTGGCTGCT GCCAGTGGCG
     6241 ATAAGTCGTG TCTTACCGGG TTGGACTCAA GACGATAGTT ACCGGATAAG GCGCAGCGGT
     6301 CGGGCTGAAC GGGGGGTTCG TGCACACAGC CCAGCTTGGA GCGAACGACC TACACCGAAC
     6361 TGAGATACCT ACAGCGTGAG CTATGAGAAA GCGCCACGCT TCCCGAAGGG AGAAAGGCGG
     6421 ACAGGTATCC GGTAAGCGGC AGGGTCGGAA CAGGAGAGCG CACGAGGGAG CTTCCAGGGG
     6481 GAAACGCCTG GTATCTTTAT AGTCCTGTCG GGTTTCGCCA CCTCTGACTT GAGCGTCGAT
     6541 TTTTGTGATG CTCGTCAGGG GGGCGGAGCC TATGGAAAAA CGCCAGCAAC GCGGCCTTTT
     6601 TACGGTTCCT GGCCTTTTGC TGGCCTTTTG CTCAcatg
//
