Features (pLannotate 1.2.2; 19 found; start..end, strand, type, name):
    367..400     -  protein_bind   lox2272: Cre-mediated recombination occurs in the 8-bp core sequence (GGATACTT). lox2272 sites are compatible with each other, but incompatible with loxP or loxN sites (Lee and Saito, 1988). Cre recombinase
    463..496     -  protein_bind   loxP: Cre-mediated recombination occurs in the 8-bp core sequence (GCATACAT). Cre recombinase
    512..2080    -  CDS            G: GLYCO_RABVS - Experimental evidence at protein level: Swiss-Prot protein existence level 1. Attaches the virus to host cellular receptor, inducing endocytosis of the virion. In the endosome, the acidic pH induces conformational changes in the glycoprotein trimer, which trigger fusion between virus and cell membrane. There is convincing in vitro evidence that the muscular form of the nicotinic acetylcholine receptor (nAChR), the neuronal cell adhesion molecule (NCAM), and the p75 neurotrophin receptor (p75NTR) bind glycoprotein and thereby facilitate rabies virus entry into cells (By similarity
   2162..2875    -  CDS            mCerulean: mCerulean is a basic (constitutively fluorescent) cyan fluorescent protein published in 2005, derived from Aequorea victoria. It is reported to be a very rapidly-maturing monomer.
   2884..2917    +  protein_bind   lox2272: Cre-mediated recombination occurs in the 8-bp core sequence (GGATACTT). lox2272 sites are compatible with each other, but incompatible with loxP or loxN sites (Lee and Saito, 1988). Cre recombinase
   2988..3021    +  protein_bind   loxP: Cre-mediated recombination occurs in the 8-bp core sequence (GCATACAT). Cre recombinase
   3045..3073    +  misc_feature   MCS (fragment): pUC18/19 multiple cloning site
   3110..3586    +  polyA_signal   hGH poly(A) signal: human growth hormone polyadenylation signal
   3626..3766    +  repeat_region  AAV2 ITR: inverted terminal repeat of adeno-associated virus serotype 2 inverted
   3771..3822    -  misc_feature   bom (fragment): basis of mobility region from pBR322
   3841..4296    +  rep_origin     f1 ori (sequence partly withheld): f1 bacteriophage origin of replication; arrow indicates direction of (+) strand synthesis
   4297..4346    -  misc_feature   bom (fragment): basis of mobility region from pBR322
   4448..4483    -  CDS            rop (fragment): Rop protein, which maintains plasmids at low copy number; rop
   4578..4682    +  promoter       AmpR promoter: bla
   4683..5543    +  CDS            AmpR: β-lactamase; bla; confers resistance to ampicillin, carbenicillin, and related antibiotics
   5714..6302    +  rep_origin     ori: high-copy-number ColE1/pMB1/pBR322/pUC origin of replication
   6375..6402    +  repeat_region  AAV2 ITR (fragment): inverted terminal repeat of adeno-associated virus serotype 2 inverted
   6431..6458    +  repeat_region  AAV2 ITR (fragment): inverted terminal repeat of adeno-associated virus serotype 2 inverted
   6520..340     +  promoter       hSyn promoter (across the origin): human synapsin I promoter; confers neuron-specific expression (Kügler et al., 2003)
>Addgene plasmid #98221 | pAAV hSyn-Flex RG-cerulean | addgene full sequence | sequence record 192715 | Addgene NGS Result
TCCCCTATCAGAGAGGGGGAGGGGAAACAGGATGCGGCGAGGCGCGTGCGCACTGCCAGCTTCAGCACCG
CGGACAGTGCCTTCGCCCCCGCCTGGCGGCGCGCGCCACCGCCGCCTCAGCACTGAAGGCGCGCTGACGT
CACTCGCCGGTCCCCCGCAAACTCCCCTTCCCGGCCACCTTGGTCGCGTCCGCGCCGCCGCCGGCCCAGC
CGGACCGCACCACGCGAGGCGCGAGATAGGGGGGCACGGGCGCGACCATCTGCGCTGCGGCGCCGGCGAC
TCAGCGCTGCCTCAGTCTGCGGTGGGCAGCGGAGGAGTCGTGTCGTGCCTGAGAGCGCAGTCGAGAAACC
GGTCGCCACCATGGCCATAACTTCGTATAAAGTATCCTATACGAAGTTATATCAAAATAGGAAGACCAAT
GCTTCACCATCGACCCGAATTGCCAAGCATCACCATCGACCCATAACTTCGTATAATGTATGCTATACGA
AGTTATACTTCAACTAGTTCACAGTCTGGTCTCGCCGCCGCTCTTGTGGCTCTCCCAGCTGCTGATGATC
TTGCCGCTCTGGGGGGTCACGCTCACCTCTCTGCCGGTGCCTCTCAGGTTGTGCTGGGTGGGCTCGCTTC
TGTTCACTCTTCTGCAGCAGGTCATCAGGAAGATGATCAGCATCAGGGCGGTCAGGGCGCCGGCGCTCAG
CAGCACGTACTTGCCCCAGTTGGGCAGGCCCAGGTCCACGCCGCTCACCTGGTTGTGCACGTCGGGCAGG
TGCACCTCCACGAAGTCCTCGGCCTCGTCGCCGTCCTTGAACACGGTGCTGGGGTCGGCCAGGGGGTGCA
CCAGGGGGATCACGCTGCTCTCCAGCAGCTCCATGTGCTGCTGCAGCAGGCTGCTCTGCATCTCGGGGAT
CAGCACGTTGCCGTCGGGGCCCAGGATGATGCCGTTGAAGAACACGCCGTTCACGTGGGGGTGGCATCTG
CCGCCCACTCTCAGGCAGCCCTTGCTGGGCAGGATCTCGTTCCAGGTTCTCACGCTCTTGTAGTGGGCGT
CGGCCTCCATCAGGGTCTTGTTGAAGATGGTGTAGGCCTTGCCGAAGCCGGGCACCAGCTTTCTCAGGTG
GCTCAGTCTTCTGAAGCTCACGCTCTTGGTGGTCATGATGCTCTCCAGGGCGTCCAGGCACTCCTCTCTC
TTTCTCACCAGCTCCTCCACCACCAGGTGCTCGATCTCGTCGCTTCTGAAGTCGTGCAGGTTCACCAGCT
TGTCGGGGGGGCACCACTTGGTCTCGTTGCTGGTCTGCATGCTCACCCAGGTGCCGTCCATCAGTCTCAG
GCCCAGCACGCCGCACAGCTTCAGCTTGCAGGCGCCCTTCAGGCTCTTGTACAGGCCTCTCTCGTCCACG
AAGCCGCAGGTCTCGCTGCCCTTGCTGGCTCTCTTGCCTCTGCTGTTGGTGAAGATGTCGCAGCTCATGC
CCAGTCTGGGGTTCTCGGGCATCCAGATGGTGTAGTCGTGGTTGGTGCTGCAGTAGGTGCTGCTCACGGC
CACGCCGCTGCACTTGCCGCTGGGGAACACTCTGCTGTGCAGGCTTCTGTCGTAGGGGTCCAGGTCGGCC
ACGCTGGGGCTGATGATCACCAGGCTCTCCTTGGTGGTCTTCACGGTTCTCAGCCATCTGTAGTCGGGGT
AGGGGTTGTGCAGGCTCTCCTCGTATCTGGGGTCGCCGGCCATCTTCCAGTTGTAGGCGGCTCTGCAGGC
GTCGGGGGTGGGTCTGAAGTGCTTTCTCTTGAAGGTGGTGGTCACGTAGCCCACGAAGTTGGTGTAGGTC
TCGGCCTCGGTCACCACGCCGGTGCAGGTGAAGCCGTTCACCTTGATGGCCAGGATGTAGCCCACCTTCA
GCTCCATGTAGCTGAAGCCGCTCAGGTTGGTGCAGCCCTCGTCCTCCACCACCAGGTTGTTGGGGCAGCT
CAGGTGGTGGATGTCGATGGGGCTCCAGGGGCCCAGCTTGTCGGGGATGGTGTAGATGGGGAACTTGCCG
AAGCACAGGGGGAACACCAGCAGGGGCACGAACAGCAGGGCCTGGGGCACTCCGGAAGGACCGGGGTTAC
TTTCAACATCGCCAGCGAGTTTCAACAAAGCGTAGTTAGTACATTGACCACTACCGCTAGCCTTGTACAG
CTCGTCCATGCCGAGAGTGATCCCGGCGGCGGTCACGAACTCCAGCAGGACCATGTGATCGCGCTTCTCG
TTGGGGTCTTTGCTCAGCTTGGACTGGGTGCTCAGGTAGTGGTTGTCGGGCAGCAGCACGGGGCCGTCGC
CGATGGGGGTGTTCTGCTGGTAGTGGTCGGCGAGCTGCACGCTGCCGTCCTCGATGTTGTGGCGGATCTT
GAAGTTGGCCTTGATGCCGTTCTTCTGCTTGTCGGCGGTGATATAGACGTTGTCGCTGATGGCGTTGTAC
TCCAGCTTGTGCCCCAGGATGTTGCCGTCCTCCTTGAAGTCGATGCCCTTCAGCTCGATGCGGTTCACCA
GGGTGTCGCCCTCGAACTTCACCTCGGCGCGGGTCTTGTAGTTGCCGTCGTCCTTGAAGAAGATGGTGCG
CTCCTGGACGTAGCCTTCGGGCATGGCGGACTTGAAGAAGTCGTGCTGCTTCATGTGGTCGGGGTAGCGG
GCGAAGCACTGCACGCCCCAGGTCAGGGTGGTCACGAGGGTGGGCCAGGGCACGGGCAGCTTGCCGGTGG
TGCAGATGAACTTCAGGGTCAGCTTGCCGTAGGTGGCATCGCCCTCGCCCTCGCCGGACACGCTGAACTT
GTGGCCGTTTACGTCGCCGTCCAGCTCGACCAGGATGGGCACCACCCCGGTGAACAGCTCCTCGCCCTTG
CTCACCTCGACGCATAACTTCGTATAGGATACTTTATACGAAGTTATCTTTGGGATTCTTCCTATTTTGA
TCCAAGCATCACCATCGACCCTCTAGTCCAGATCTCACCATCGACCCATAACTTCGTATAGCATACATTA
TACGAAGTTATGTCCCTCGAAGAGGTTCGAATTCCCCGGGGATCCTCTAGAGTCGACCTGCAGAAGCTTG
CCTCGAGCAGCGCTGCTCGAGAGATCTACGGGTGGCATCCCTGTGACCCCTCCCCAGTGCCTCTCCTGGC
CCTGGAAGTTGCCACTCCAGTGCCCACCAGCCTTGTCCTAATAAAATTAAGTTGCATCATTTTGTCTGAC
TAGGTGTCCTTCTATAATATTATGGGGTGGAGGGGGGTGGTATGGAGCAAGGGGCAAGTTGGGAAGACAA
CCTGTAGGGCCTGCGGGGTCTATTGGGAACCAAGCTGGAGTGCAGTGGCACAATCTTGGCTCACTGCAAT
CTCCGCCTCCTGGGTTCAAGCGATTCTCCTGCCTCAGCCTCCCGAGTTGTTGGGATTCCAGGCATGCATG
ACCAGGCTCAGCTAATTTTTGTTTTTTTGGTAGAGACGGGGTTTCACCATATTGGCCAGGCTGGTCTCCA
ACTCCTAATCTCAGGTGATCTACCCACCTTGGCCTCCCAAATTGCTGGGATTACAGGCGTGAACCACTGC
TCCCTTCCCTGTCCTTCTGATTTTGTAGGTAACCACGTGCGGACCGAGCGGCCGCAGGAACCCCTAGTGA
TGGAGTTGGCCACTCCCTCTCTGCGCGCTCGCTCGCTCACTGAGGCCGGGCGACCAAAGGTCGCCCGACG
CCCGGGCTTTGCCCGGGCGGCCTCAGTGAGCGAGCGAGCGCGCAGCTGCCTGCAGGGGCGCCTGATGCGG
TATTTTCTCCTTACGCATCTGTGCGGTATTTCACACCGCATA
[95 nt withheld, positions 3823-3917]
T
[46 nt withheld, positions 3919-3964]
C
[141 nt withheld, positions 3966-4106]
CCTTTGACGTTGGAGTCCACGTTCTTTAATAGTGGACTCTTGTTCCAAACTGGAACAACACTCAACTCTA
TCTCGGGCTATTCTTTTGATTTATAAGGGATTTTGCCGATTTCGGTCTATTGGTTAAAAAATGAGCTGAT
TTAACAAAAATTTAACGCGAATTTTAACAAAATATTAACGTTTACAATTTTATGGTGCACTCTCAGTACA
ATCTGCTCTGATGCCGCATAGTTAAGCCAGCCCCGACACCCGCCAACACCCGCTGACGCGCCCTGACGGG
CTTGTCTGCTCCCGGCATCCGCTTACAGACAAGCTGTGACCGTCTCCGGGAGCTGCATGTGTCAGAGGTT
TTCACCGTCATCACCGAAACGCGCGAGACGAAAGGGCCTCGTGATACGCCTATTTTTATAGGTTAATGTC
ATGATAATAATGGTTTCTTAGACGTCAGGTGGCACTTTTCGGGGAAATGTGCGCGGAACCCCTATTTGTT
TATTTTTCTAAATACATTCAAATATGTATCCGCTCATGAGACAATAACCCTGATAAATGCTTCAATAATA
TTGAAAAAGGAAGAGTATGAGTATTCAACATTTCCGTGTCGCCCTTATTCCCTTTTTTGCGGCATTTTGC
CTTCCTGTTTTTGCTCACCCAGAAACGCTGGTGAAAGTAAAAGATGCTGAAGATCAGTTGGGTGCACGAG
TGGGTTACATCGAACTGGATCTCAACAGCGGTAAGATCCTTGAGAGTTTTCGCCCCGAAGAACGTTTTCC
AATGATGAGCACTTTTAAAGTTCTGCTATGTGGCGCGGTATTATCCCGTATTGACGCCGGGCAAGAGCAA
CTCGGTCGCCGCATACACTATTCTCAGAATGACTTGGTTGAGTACTCACCAGTCACAGAAAAGCATCTTA
CGGATGGCATGACAGTAAGAGAATTATGCAGTGCTGCCATAACCATGAGTGATAACACTGCGGCCAACTT
ACTTCTGACAACGATCGGAGGACCGAAGGAGCTAACCGCTTTTTTGCACAACATGGGGGATCATGTAACT
CGCCTTGATCGTTGGGAACCGGAGCTGAATGAAGCCATACCAAACGACGAGCGTGACACCACGATGCCTG
TAGCAATGGCAACAACGTTGCGCAAACTATTAACTGGCGAACTACTTACTCTAGCTTCCCGGCAACAATT
AATAGACTGGATGGAGGCGGATAAAGTTGCAGGACCACTTCTGCGCTCGGCCCTTCCGGCTGGCTGGTTT
ATTGCTGATAAATCTGGAGCCGGTGAGCGTGGGTCTCGCGGTATCATTGCAGCACTGGGGCCAGATGGTA
AGCCCTCCCGTATCGTAGTTATCTACACGACGGGGAGTCAGGCAACTATGGATGAACGAAATAGACAGAT
CGCTGAGATAGGTGCCTCACTGATTAAGCATTGGTAACTGTCAGACCAAGTTTACTCATATATACTTTAG
ATTGATTTAAAACTTCATTTTTAATTTAAAAGGATCTAGGTGAAGATCCTTTTTGATAATCTCATGACCA
AAATCCCTTAACGTGAGTTTTCGTTCCACTGAGCGTCAGACCCCGTAGAAAAGATCAAAGGATCTTCTTG
AGATCCTTTTTTTCTGCGCGTAATCTGCTGCTTGCAAACAAAAAAACCACCGCTACCAGCGGTGGTTTGT
TTGCCGGATCAAGAGCTACCAACTCTTTTTCCGAAGGTAACTGGCTTCAGCAGAGCGCAGATACCAAATA
CTGTTCTTCTAGTGTAGCCGTAGTTAGGCCACCACTTCAAGAACTCTGTAGCACCGCCTACATACCTCGC
TCTGCTAATCCTGTTACCAGTGGCTGCTGCCAGTGGCGATAAGTCGTGTCTTACCGGGTTGGACTCAAGA
CGATAGTTACCGGATAAGGCGCAGCGGTCGGGCTGAACGGGGGGTTCGTGCACACAGCCCAGCTTGGAGC
GAACGACCTACACCGAACTGAGATACCTACAGCGTGAGCTATGAGAAAGCGCCACGCTTCCCGAAGGGAG
AAAGGCGGACAGGTATCCGGTAAGCGGCAGGGTCGGAACAGGAGAGCGCACGAGGGAGCTTCCAGGGGGA
AACGCCTGGTATCTTTATAGTCCTGTCGGGTTTCGCCACCTCTGACTTGAGCGTCGATTTTTGTGATGCT
CGTCAGGGGGGCGGAGCCTATGGAAAAACGCCAGCAACGCGGCCTTTTTACGGTTCCTGGCCTTTTGCTG
GCCTTTTGCTCACATGTCCTGCAGGCAGCTGCGCGCTCGCTCGCTCACTGAGGCCGCCCGGGCGTCGGGC
GACCTTTGGTCGCCCGGCCTCAGTGAGCGAGCGAGCGCGCAGAGAGGGAGTGGCCAACTCCATCACTAGG
GGTTCCTGCGGCCGCACGCGGGCCCTGCGTATGAGTGCAAGTGGGTTTTAGGACCAGGATGAGGCGGGGT
GGGGGTGCCTACCTGACGACCGACCCCGACCCACTGGACAAGCACCCAACCCCCATTCCCCAAATTGCGC
A
